Addgene plasmid #46707: pcDNA3.2 mir-1-1 reporter mir44-4
Depositing lab: David Bartel. Depositing organization: Whitehead Institute for Biomedical Research. Publication: Beyond Secondary Structure: Primary-Sequence Determinants License Pri-miRNA Hairpins for Processing. Auyeung VC, Ulitsky I, McGeary SE, Bartel DP. Cell. 2013 Feb 14;152(4):844-58. doi: 10.1016/j.cell.2013.01.031. PubMed 23415231.
Backbone
  Vector backbone: pcDNA3.2 V5-DEST mir-1-1 reporter
  Backbone manufacturer: Bartel lab (Addgene plasmid# 46646)
  Backbone size w/o insert (bp): 8038
  Vector type: Mammalian Expression, RNAi
  Selectable markers: Neomycin (select with G418)
Growth in bacteria
  Bacterial resistance: Ampicillin, 100 μg/mL
  Growth temperature: 37°C
  Growth strain: DH5alpha
  Copy number: High Copy
Gene/Insert
  Gene/Insert name: mir44-4 (alt name: mir44-4 pri-mRNA)
  Species: C. elegans (nematode), Synthetic
  Mutation: see sequence and publication
  Entrez Gene: mir-44 (a.k.a. CELE_ZK930.10)
  Promoter: CMV
  Tag / fusion protein: hsa-mir-1-1 (C terminal on insert); V5 (C terminal on backbone)
  Cloning method: Gateway Cloning
  Sequencing primers: 5′ CMV-F; 3′ TK-pA-R
Terms and licenses: Academic/Nonprofit Terms; Industry Terms: Not Available to Industry
How to cite: pcDNA3.2 mir-1-1 reporter mir44-4 was a gift from David Bartel (Addgene plasmid # 46707 ; http://n2t.net/addgene:46707 ; RRID:Addgene_46707)
