[The description below was written by a language model from this plasmid's Addgene catalogue record and pLannotate feature annotations shown in this document.]
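Description:
pcDNA3.2 mir-1-1 reporter mir44-4 is a mammalian expression plasmid for assaying pri-miRNA processing, built by Gateway recombination into a pcDNA3.2 V5-DEST derivative that already carries a human mir-1-1 hairpin. It is maintained in E. coli through a high-copy ColE1/pUC-type origin with ampicillin resistance (AmpR under its own bla promoter), and also carries an f1 origin. For selection in mammalian cells, an SV40 enhancer/early promoter drives the neomycin phosphotransferase gene, followed by an SV40 poly(A) signal, allowing G418 selection. The backbone is listed at about 8 kb without insert, whereas the depositor's full sequence is 6,000 nt. This would be expected if recombination replaced the destination cassette with a much smaller insert, but the record does not explain it.

The payload is a single transcription unit driven by the CMV immediate-early enhancer and promoter, with a T7 promoter just downstream. Between the attB1 and attB2 recombination sites sits a mir-44 hairpin, catalogued as a C. elegans/synthetic pri-miRNA variant ("mir44-4"). Its specific mutations are not given in the record, which refers to the sequence and publication. Immediately downstream on the same transcript lies the mir-1 precursor, followed by the backbone V5 tag sequence and the HSV TK polyadenylation signal. Because the insert is a noncoding RNA, the V5 tag is a backbone remnant rather than a functional fusion. Placing the test hairpin and mir-1-1 on one transcript plausibly lets mir-1 output serve as an internal reference for how efficiently the mir-44 variant is processed in transfected mammalian cells. This fits the associated study of primary-sequence determinants of pri-miRNA hairpin recognition. Several short annotations (HIV-1 LTR, bGH poly(A), ble, lacI and bom fragments) appear to be partial matches rather than working elements.
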