Features (pLannotate 1.2.2; 24 found; start..end, strand, type, name):
     36..80      -  misc_feature   bom (fragment): basis of mobility region from pBR322
    235..614     +  enhancer       CMV enhancer: human cytomegalovirus immediate early enhancer
    615..818     +  promoter       CMV promoter: human cytomegalovirus (CMV) immediate early promoter
    814..847     +  LTR            5' LTR (truncated) (fragment): truncated 5' long terminal repeat (LTR) from HIV-1
    863..881     +  promoter       T7 promoter: promoter for bacteriophage T7 RNA polymerase
    911..935     +  protein_bind   attB1: mutant version of attB; recombination site for the Gateway® BP reaction BP Clonase™
    972..1064    +  ncRNA          mir-44: Accession: RF00710 - microRNA mir-44
   1116..1136    -  protein_bind   attB2: mutant version of attB; core recombination site for the Gateway® BP reaction BP Clonase™
   1215..1291    +  ncRNA          mir-1: Accession: RF00103 - mir-1 microRNA precursor family
   1490..1531    +  CDS            V5 tag: epitope tag from simian virus 5
   1615..1663    +  polyA_signal   HSV TK poly(A) signal: herpes simplex virus thymidine kinase polyadenylation signal (Cole and Stacy, 1985)
   1754..1770    -  polyA_signal   bGH poly(A) signal (fragment): bovine growth hormone polyadenylation signal
   1865..2293    +  rep_origin     f1 ori (sequence partly withheld): f1 bacteriophage origin of replication; arrow indicates direction of (+) strand synthesis
   2307..2636    +  promoter       SV40 promoter: SV40 enhancer and early promoter
   2703..3494    +  CDS            neo: KKA2_KLEPN - Also known as kan, nptII. Experimental evidence at protein level: Swiss-Prot protein existence level 1. Resistance to kanamycin, neomycin, paromomycin, ribostamycin, butirosin and gentamicin B. From Klebsiella pneumoniae.
   3520..3678    +  CDS            ble (fragment): BLE_KLEPN - Experimental evidence at protein level: Swiss-Prot protein existence level 1. Binding protein with a strong affinity to the bleomycin family of antibiotics. Binds to CL990; an antimitotic-antibiotic compound. From Klebsiella pneumoniae.
   3673..3794    +  polyA_signal   SV40 poly(A) signal: SV40 polyadenylation signal
   3867..3883    -  protein_bind   lac operator: The lac repressor binds to the lac operator to inhibit transcription in E. coli. This inhibition can be relieved by adding lactose or isopropyl-β-D-thiogalactopyranoside (IPTG). lac repressor encoded by lacI
   3891..3921    -  promoter       lac promoter: promoter for the E. coli lac operon
   3936..3957    -  protein_bind   CAP binding site: CAP binding activates transcription in the presence of cAMP. E. coli catabolite activator protein
   3970..4062    -  CDS            lacI (fragment): lac repressor; lacI; The lac repressor binds to the lac operator to inhibit transcription in E. coli. This inhibition can be relieved by adding lactose or isopropyl-β-D-thiogalactopyranoside (IPTG).
   4245..4833    -  rep_origin     ori: high-copy-number ColE1/pMB1/pBR322/pUC origin of replication
   5004..5864    -  CDS            AmpR: β-lactamase; bla; confers resistance to ampicillin, carbenicillin, and related antibiotics
   5865..5969    -  promoter       AmpR promoter: bla
>Addgene plasmid #46707 | pcDNA3.2 mir-1-1 reporter mir44-4 | depositor full sequence | sequence record 117465 | pcDNA3.2 mir-1-1 reporter mir44-4 sequence 6000 bps
GACGGATCGGGAGATCTCCCGATCCCCTATGGTCGACTCTCAGTACAATCTGCTCTGATGCCGCATAGTT
AAGCCAGTATCTGCTCCCTGCTTGTGTGTTGGAGGTCGCTGAGTAGTGCGCGAGCAAAATTTAAGCTACA
ACAAGGCAAGGCTTGACCGACAATTGCATGAAGAATCTGCTTAGGGTTAGGCGTTTTGCGCTGCTTCGCG
ATGTACGGGCCAGATATACGCGTTGACATTGATTATTGACTAGTTATTAATAGTAATCAATTACGGGGTC
ATTAGTTCATAGCCCATATATGGAGTTCCGCGTTACATAACTTACGGTAAATGGCCCGCCTGGCTGACCG
CCCAACGACCCCCGCCCATTGACGTCAATAATGACGTATGTTCCCATAGTAACGCCAATAGGGACTTTCC
ATTGACGTCAATGGGTGGACTATTTACGGTAAACTGCCCACTTGGCAGTACATCAAGTGTATCATATGCC
AAGTACGCCCCCTATTGACGTCAATGACGGTAAATGGCCCGCCTGGCATTATGCCCAGTACATGACCTTA
TGGGACTTTCCTACTTGGCAGTACATCTACGTATTAGTCATCGCTATTACCATGGTGATGCGGTTTTGGC
AGTACATCAATGGGCGTGGATAGCGGTTTGACTCACGGGGATTTCCAAGTCTCCACCCCATTGACGTCAA
TGGGAGTTTGTTTTGGCACCAAAATCAACGGGACTTTCCAAAATGTCGTAACAACTCCGCCCCATTGACG
CAAATGGGCGGTAGGCGTGTACGGTGGGAGGTCTATATAAGCAGAGCTCTCTGGCTAACTAGAGAACCCA
CTGCTTACTGGCTTATCGAAATTAATACGACTCACTATAGGGAGACCCAAGCTGGCTAGTTAAGCTATCA
ACAAGTTTGTACAAAAAAGCAGGCTGTCGCGGGCGGTGCTGAGTTTAAGGCCTCTGAAAAGTGAAAATGG
CCAATCTGGATGTGCTCGTTGGTCATAGACGTCAACACGAACTGTTCATATGACTAGAGACACATTCAGC
TTGGCCTGCTTCTCTAGCTTCGAATTTTTCAACAGTAAGTGATTAACTAACAAAACTTAGATGCCCAGCT
TTCTTGTACAAAGTGGTTGATCTAGAGGGCCCGCAGTGGGGTCAGCTTCTACCGGGGCGGCGTCCCGGGG
TCTTGGAACTGCATGCAGACTGCCTGCTTGGGAAACATACTTCTTTATATGCCCATATGGACCTGCTAAG
CTATGGAATGTAAAGAAGTATGTATCTCAGGCCGGGACCTCTCTCGCCGCACTGAGGGGCACTCCACACC
ACGGGGGCCGCCGCGGCCGACAGCCAGCCAGGCGGCTGTGGTGGGGGTGAGGCTGGGGCGGCAGGCTGCC
TGGGCGTTGGTGGACGGTCGTGTCCCCGCCAGCATTGTTCTGTCACTTTGCCTGTGTCAGCAGGTGGAAG
TGCTCACCAGACATTCGAAGGTAAGCCTATCCCTAACCCTCTCCTCGGTCTCGATTCTACGCGTACCGGT
TAGTAATGAGTTTAAACGGGGGAGGCTAACTGAAACACGGAAGGAGACAATACCGGAAGGAACCCGCGCT
ATGACGGCAATAAAAAGACAGAATAAAACGCACGGGTGTTGGGTCGTTTGTTCATAAACGCGGGGTTCGG
TCCCAGGGCTGGCACTCTGTCGATACCCCACCGAGACCCCATTGGGGCCAATACGCCCGCGTTTCTTCCT
TTTCCCCACCCCACCCCCCAAGTTCGGGTGAAGGCCCAGGGCTCGCAGCCAACGTCGGGGCGGCAGGCCC
TGCCATAGCAGATCTGCGCAGCTGGGGCTCTAGGGGGTATCCCC
[124 nt withheld, positions 1865-1988]
C
[32 nt withheld, positions 1990-2021]
CA
[57 nt withheld, positions 2024-2080]
A
[49 nt withheld, positions 2082-2130]
CCTTTGACGTTGGAGTCCACGTTCTTT
[37 nt withheld, positions 2158-2194]
ACCCTATCTCGGTCTATTCTTTTGATTTATAAGGGATTTTGGGGATTTCGGCCTATTGGTTAAAAAATGA
GCTGATTTAACAAAAATTTAACGCGAATTAATTCTGTGGAATGTGTGTCAGTTAGGGTGTGGAAAGTCCC
CAGGCTCCCCAGCAGGCAGAAGTATGCAAAGCATGCATCTCAATTAGTCAGCAACCAGGTGTGGAAAGTC
CCCAGGCTCCCCAGCAGGCAGAAGTATGCAAAGCATGCATCTCAATTAGTCAGCAACCATAGTCCCGCCC
CTAACTCCGCCCATCCCGCCCCTAACTCCGCCCAGTTCCGCCCATTCTCCGCCCCATGGCTGACTAATTT
TTTTTATTTATGCAGAGGCCGAGGCCGCCTCTGCCTCTGAGCTATTCCAGAAGTAGTGAGGAGGCTTTTT
TGGAGGCCTAGGCTTTTGCAAAAAGCTCCCGGGAGCTTGTATATCCATTTTCGGATCTGATCAAGAGACA
GGATGAGGATCGTTTCGCATGATTGAACAAGATGGATTGCACGCAGGTTCTCCGGCCGCTTGGGTGGAGA
GGCTATTCGGCTATGACTGGGCACAACAGACAATCGGCTGCTCTGATGCCGCCGTGTTCCGGCTGTCAGC
GCAGGGGCGCCCGGTTCTTTTTGTCAAGACCGACCTGTCCGGTGCCCTGAATGAACTGCAGGACGAGGCA
GCGCGGCTATCGTGGCTGGCCACGACGGGCGTTCCTTGCGCAGCTGTGCTCGACGTTGTCACTGAAGCGG
GAAGGGACTGGCTGCTATTGGGCGAAGTGCCGGGGCAGGATCTCCTGTCATCTCACCTTGCTCCTGCCGA
GAAAGTATCCATCATGGCTGATGCAATGCGGCGGCTGCATACGCTTGATCCGGCTACCTGCCCATTCGAC
CACCAAGCGAAACATCGCATCGAGCGAGCACGTACTCGGATGGAAGCCGGTCTTGTCGATCAGGATGATC
TGGACGAAGAGCATCAGGGGCTCGCGCCAGCCGAACTGTTCGCCAGGCTCAAGGCGCGCATGCCCGACGG
CGAGGATCTCGTCGTGACCCATGGCGATGCCTGCTTGCCGAATATCATGGTGGAAAATGGCCGCTTTTCT
GGATTCATCGACTGTGGCCGGCTGGGTGTGGCGGACCGCTATCAGGACATAGCGTTGGCTACCCGTGATA
TTGCTGAAGAGCTTGGCGGCGAATGGGCTGACCGCTTCCTCGTGCTTTACGGTATCGCCGCTCCCGATTC
GCAGCGCATCGCCTTCTATCGCCTTCTTGACGAGTTCTTCTGAGCGGGACTCTGGGGTTCGCGAAATGAC
CGACCAAGCGACGCCCAACCTGCCATCACGAGATTTCGATTCCACCGCCGCCTTCTATGAAAGGTTGGGC
TTCGGAATCGTTTTCCGGGACGCCGGCTGGATGATCCTCCAGCGCGGGGATCTCATGCTGGAGTTCTTCG
CCCACCCCAACTTGTTTATTGCAGCTTATAATGGTTACAAATAAAGCAATAGCATCACAAATTTCACAAA
TAAAGCATTTTTTTCACTGCATTCTAGTTGTGGTTTGTCCAAACTCATCAATGTATCTTATCATGTCTGT
ATACCGTCGACCTCTAGCTAGAGCTTGGCGTAATCATGGTCATAGCTGTTTCCTGTGTGAAATTGTTATC
CGCTCACAATTCCACACAACATACGAGCCGGAAGCATAAAGTGTAAAGCCTGGGGTGCCTAATGAGTGAG
CTAACTCACATTAATTGCGTTGCGCTCACTGCCCGCTTTCCAGTCGGGAAACCTGTCGTGCCAGCTGCAT
TAATGAATCGGCCAACGCGCGGGGAGAGGCGGTTTGCGTATTGGGCGCTCTTCCGCTTCCTCGCTCACTG
ACTCGCTGCGCTCGGTCGTTCGGCTGCGGCGAGCGGTATCAGCTCACTCAAAGGCGGTAATACGGTTATC
CACAGAATCAGGGGATAACGCAGGAAAGAACATGTGAGCAAAAGGCCAGCAAAAGGCCAGGAACCGTAAA
AAGGCCGCGTTGCTGGCGTTTTTCCATAGGCTCCGCCCCCCTGACGAGCATCACAAAAATCGACGCTCAA
GTCAGAGGTGGCGAAACCCGACAGGACTATAAAGATACCAGGCGTTTCCCCCTGGAAGCTCCCTCGTGCG
CTCTCCTGTTCCGACCCTGCCGCTTACCGGATACCTGTCCGCCTTTCTCCCTTCGGGAAGCGTGGCGCTT
TCTCAATGCTCACGCTGTAGGTATCTCAGTTCGGTGTAGGTCGTTCGCTCCAAGCTGGGCTGTGTGCACG
AACCCCCCGTTCAGCCCGACCGCTGCGCCTTATCCGGTAACTATCGTCTTGAGTCCAACCCGGTAAGACA
CGACTTATCGCCACTGGCAGCAGCCACTGGTAACAGGATTAGCAGAGCGAGGTATGTAGGCGGTGCTACA
GAGTTCTTGAAGTGGTGGCCTAACTACGGCTACACTAGAAGGACAGTATTTGGTATCTGCGCTCTGCTGA
AGCCAGTTACCTTCGGAAAAAGAGTTGGTAGCTCTTGATCCGGCAAACAAACCACCGCTGGTAGCGGTGG
TTTTTTTGTTTGCAAGCAGCAGATTACGCGCAGAAAAAAAGGATCTCAAGAAGATCCTTTGATCTTTTCT
ACGGGGTCTGACGCTCAGTGGAACGAAAACTCACGTTAAGGGATTTTGGTCATGAGATTATCAAAAAGGA
TCTTCACCTAGATCCTTTTAAATTAAAAATGAAGTTTTAAATCAATCTAAAGTATATATGAGTAAACTTG
GTCTGACAGTTACCAATGCTTAATCAGTGAGGCACCTATCTCAGCGATCTGTCTATTTCGTTCATCCATA
GTTGCCTGACTCCCCGTCGTGTAGATAACTACGATACGGGAGGGCTTACCATCTGGCCCCAGTGCTGCAA
TGATACCGCGAGACCCACGCTCACCGGCTCCAGATTTATCAGCAATAAACCAGCCAGCCGGAAGGGCCGA
GCGCAGAAGTGGTCCTGCAACTTTATCCGCCTCCATCCAGTCTATTAATTGTTGCCGGGAAGCTAGAGTA
AGTAGTTCGCCAGTTAATAGTTTGCGCAACGTTGTTGCCATTGCTACAGGCATCGTGGTGTCACGCTCGT
CGTTTGGTATGGCTTCATTCAGCTCCGGTTCCCAACGATCAAGGCGAGTTACATGATCCCCCATGTTGTG
CAAAAAAGCGGTTAGCTCCTTCGGTCCTCCGATCGTTGTCAGAAGTAAGTTGGCCGCAGTGTTATCACTC
ATGGTTATGGCAGCACTGCATAATTCTCTTACTGTCATGCCATCCGTAAGATGCTTTTCTGTGACTGGTG
AGTACTCAACCAAGTCATTCTGAGAATAGTGTATGCGGCGACCGAGTTGCTCTTGCCCGGCGTCAATACG
GGATAATACCGCGCCACATAGCAGAACTTTAAAAGTGCTCATCATTGGAAAACGTTCTTCGGGGCGAAAA
CTCTCAAGGATCTTACCGCTGTTGAGATCCAGTTCGATGTAACCCACTCGTGCACCCAACTGATCTTCAG
CATCTTTTACTTTCACCAGCGTTTCTGGGTGAGCAAAAACAGGAAGGCAAAATGCCGCAAAAAAGGGAAT
AAGGGCGACACGGAAATGTTGAATACTCATACTCTTCCTTTTTCAATATTATTGAAGCATTTATCAGGGT
TATTGTCTCATGAGCGGATACATATTTGAATGTATTTAGAAAAATAAACAAATAGGGGTTCCGCGCACAT
TTCCCCGAAAAGTGCCACCTGACGTC
