>Addgene plasmid #46707 | pcDNA3.2 mir-1-1 reporter mir44-4 | addgene partial sequence | sequence record 73967 | CMV-F 5'-CGCAAATGGGCGGTAGGCGTG-3'
AATACGACTCACTATAGGGAGACCCAAGCTGGCTAGTTAAGCTATCAACAAGTTTGTACAAAAAAGCAGG
CTGTCGCGGGCGGTGCTGAGTTTAAGGCCTCTGAAAAGTGAAAATGGCCAATCTGGATGTGCTCGTTGGT
CATAGACGTCAACACGAACTGTTCATATGACTAGAGACACATTCAGCTTGGCCTGCTTCTCTAGCTTCGA
ATTTTTCAACAGTAAGTGATTAACTAACAAAACTTAGATGCCCAGCTTTCTTGTACAAAGTGGTTGATCT
AGAGGGCCCGCAGTGGGGTCAGCTTCTACCGGGGCGGCGTCCCGGGGTCTTGGAACTGCATGCAGACTGC
CTGCTTGGGAAACATACTTCTTTATATGCCCATATGGACCTGCTAAGCTATGGAATGTAAAGAAGTATGT
ATCTCAGGCCGGGACCTCTCTCGCCGCACTGAGGGGCACTCCACACCACGGGGGCCGCCGCGGCCGACAG
CCAGCCAGGCGGCTGTGGTGGGGGTGAGGCTGGGGCGGCAGGCTGCCTGGGCGTTGGTGGACGGTCGTGT
CCCCGCCAGCATTGTTCTGTCACTTTGCCTGTGTCAGCAGGTGGAAGTGCTCACCAGACATTCGAAGGTA
AGCCTATCCCTAACCCTCTCCTCGGTCTCGATTCTACGCGTACCGGTTAGTAATGAGTTTAAACGGGGGA
GGCTAACTGAAACACGGAAGGAGACAATACCGGAAGGAACCCGCGCTATGACGGCAATAAAAAGACAGAA
TAAAACGCACGGGTGTTGGGTCGTTTGTTCATAAACGCGGGGTTCGGTCCCAGGGCTGGCACTCTGTCGA
TACCCCACCGAGACCCCATTGGGGCCAATACGCCCGCGTTTCTTCCTTTTCCCCACCCCACCCCCCAAGT
TCGGGTGAA
